Addgene plasmid #169476: hGFAP R239C
Purpose: Single p.Arg239Cys(R239C) mutations was individually inserted by site-directed mutagenesis into the wild-type hGFAP
Depositing lab: Federico Herrera. Depositing organization: Universidade de Lisboa, Faculdade de Ciencias. Publication: New tools for the visualization of glial fibrillary acidic protein in living cells. Letra-Vilela R, Quiteres R, Murtinheira F, Crevenna A, Hensel Z, Herrera F. Experimental Results (2020), Volume 1, e4, 1–8 10.1017/exp.2020.1.
Backbone
  Vector backbone: pcDNA3.1
  Vector type: Mammalian Expression
Growth in bacteria
  Bacterial resistance: Ampicillin, 100 μg/mL
  Growth temperature: 37°C
  Growth strain: DH5alpha
  Copy number: High Copy
Gene/Insert
  Gene/Insert name: EGFP-hGFAP
  Species: H. sapiens (human)
  Mutation: Changed R 239 to C
  Entrez Gene: GFAP (a.k.a. ALXDRD)
  Tag / fusion protein: EGFP
Terms and licenses: Academic/Nonprofit Terms; Industry Terms: Not Available to Industry
How to cite: hGFAP R239C was a gift from Federico Herrera (Addgene plasmid # 169476 ; http://n2t.net/addgene:169476 ; RRID:Addgene_169476)
