[The description below was written by a language model from this plasmid's Addgene catalogue record and pLannotate feature annotations shown in this document.]
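Description:
hGFAP R239C is a mammalian expression plasmid built on the pcDNA3.1 backbone that encodes human glial fibrillary acidic protein (GFAP), the class III intermediate filament characteristic of astrocytes, fused to EGFP and carrying an arginine-to-cysteine substitution at residue 239. According to the record, this single change was introduced by site-directed mutagenesis into the corresponding wild-type hGFAP construct.

In the 7.5 kb circular sequence, expression is driven by the CMV immediate-early enhancer and promoter and terminated by the bovine growth hormone polyadenylation signal; a T7 promoter and a phage gene 10 ribosome binding site also lie upstream of the coding region. The feature table suggests that EGFP is not a simple terminal tag. A short N-terminal GFAP fragment follows the promoter, then the EGFP coding sequence, then a Tn5 transposase mosaic end, and finally the larger remaining GFAP fragment. This layout is consistent with EGFP sitting internally within GFAP, possibly placed by transposon-based insertion, although the catalogue fields list it only as an EGFP fusion and do not specify its position.

The backbone supplies a high-copy ColE1/pUC-type origin and β-lactamase for ampicillin selection in E. coli, an f1 origin, and an SV40 promoter-driven neomycin phosphotransferase cassette with an SV40 poly(A) signal, which allows G418 selection of stable mammalian transfectants. The short HIV-1 LTR, ble, lacI and bom matches are fragmentary annotation hits and probably not functional elements. The construct belongs to a toolset for visualising GFAP in living cells, here allowing the fluorescently labelled R239C mutant to be compared with its wild-type counterpart.
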