Features (pLannotate 1.2.2; 24 found; start..end, strand, type, name):
     21..731     +  CDS            EGFP: EGFP is a basic (constitutively fluorescent) green fluorescent protein published in 1996, derived from Aequorea victoria. It is reported to be a rapidly-maturing weak dimer with moderate acid sensitivity.
    749..767     -  misc_feature   Tn5 ME: hyperactive mosaic end for Tn5 transposase recognition (Reznikoff et al., 2004)
    768..1928    +  CDS            GFAP (fragment): GFAP_HUMAN - Experimental evidence at protein level: Swiss-Prot protein existence level 1. GFAP, a class-III intermediate filament, is a cell-specific marker that, during the development of the central nervous system, distinguishes astrocytes from other glial cells. From Homo sapiens (Human).
   2020..2244    +  polyA_signal   bGH poly(A) signal: bovine growth hormone polyadenylation signal
   2248..2269    +  promoter       SV40 promoter (fragment): SV40 enhancer and early promoter
   2290..2718    +  rep_origin     f1 ori (sequence partly withheld): f1 bacteriophage origin of replication; arrow indicates direction of (+) strand synthesis
   2732..3061    +  promoter       SV40 promoter: SV40 enhancer and early promoter
   3128..3919    +  CDS            neo: KKA2_KLEPN - Also known as kan, nptII. Experimental evidence at protein level: Swiss-Prot protein existence level 1. Resistance to kanamycin, neomycin, paromomycin, ribostamycin, butirosin and gentamicin B. From Klebsiella pneumoniae.
   3943..4101    +  CDS            ble (fragment): BLE_KLEPN - Experimental evidence at protein level: Swiss-Prot protein existence level 1. Binding protein with a strong affinity to the bleomycin family of antibiotics. Binds to CL990; an antimitotic-antibiotic compound. From Klebsiella pneumoniae.
   4096..4217    +  polyA_signal   SV40 poly(A) signal: SV40 polyadenylation signal
   4290..4306    -  protein_bind   lac operator: The lac repressor binds to the lac operator to inhibit transcription in E. coli. This inhibition can be relieved by adding lactose or isopropyl-β-D-thiogalactopyranoside (IPTG). lac repressor encoded by lacI
   4314..4344    -  promoter       lac promoter: promoter for the E. coli lac operon
   4359..4380    -  protein_bind   CAP binding site: CAP binding activates transcription in the presence of cAMP. E. coli catabolite activator protein
   4393..4485    -  CDS            lacI (fragment): lac repressor; lacI; The lac repressor binds to the lac operator to inhibit transcription in E. coli. This inhibition can be relieved by adding lactose or isopropyl-β-D-thiogalactopyranoside (IPTG).
   4668..5256    -  rep_origin     ori: high-copy-number ColE1/pMB1/pBR322/pUC origin of replication
   5427..6287    -  CDS            AmpR: β-lactamase; bla; confers resistance to ampicillin, carbenicillin, and related antibiotics
   6288..6392    -  promoter       AmpR promoter: bla
   6451..6503    -  misc_feature   bom (fragment): basis of mobility region from pBR322
   6658..7037    +  enhancer       CMV enhancer: human cytomegalovirus immediate early enhancer
   7038..7241    +  promoter       CMV promoter: human cytomegalovirus (CMV) immediate early promoter
   7237..7270    +  LTR            5' LTR (truncated) (fragment): truncated 5' long terminal repeat (LTR) from HIV-1
   7286..7304    +  promoter       T7 promoter: promoter for bacteriophage T7 RNA polymerase
   7350..7372    +  RBS            RBS: efficient ribosome binding site from bacteriophage T7 gene 10 (Olins and Rangwala, 1989)
   7380..7523    +  CDS            GFAP (fragment): GFAP_HUMAN - Experimental evidence at protein level: Swiss-Prot protein existence level 1. GFAP, a class-III intermediate filament, is a cell-specific marker that, during the development of the central nervous system, distinguishes astrocytes from other glial cells. From Homo sapiens (Human).
>Addgene plasmid #169476 | hGFAP R239C | addgene full sequence | sequence record 333373 | Addgene NGS Result
TTATACACATCTGGCGCGCCAGCAAGGGCGAGGAGCTGTTCACCGGGGTGGTGCCCATCCTGGTCGAGCT
GGACGGCGACGTAAACGGCCACAAGTTCAGCGTGTCCGGCGAGGGCGAGGGCGATGCCACCTACGGCAAG
CTGACCCTGAAGTTCATCTGCACCACCGGCAAGCTGCCCGTGCCCTGGCCCACCCTCGTGACCACCCTGA
CCTACGGCGTGCAGTGCTTCAGCCGCTACCCCGACCACATGAAGCAGCACGACTTCTTCAAGTCCGCCAT
GCCCGAAGGCTACGTCCAGGAGCGCACCATCTTCTTCAAGGACGACGGCAACTACAAGACCCGCGCCGAG
GTGAAGTTCGAGGGCGACACCCTGGTGAACCGCATCGAGCTGAAGGGCATCGACTTCAAGGAGGACGGCA
ACATCCTGGGGCACAAGCTGGAGTACAACTACAACAGCCACAACGTCTATATCATGGCCGACAAGCAGAA
GAACGGCATCAAGGTGAACTTCAAGATCCGCCACAACATCGAGGACGGCAGCGTGCAGCTCGCCGACCAC
TACCAGCAGAACACCCCCATCGGCGACGGCCCCGTGCTGCTGCCCGACAACCACTACCTGAGCACCCAGT
CCGCCCTGAGCAAAGACCCCAACGAGAAGCGCGATCACATGGTCCTGCTGGAGTTCGTGACCGCCGCCGG
GATCACTCTCGGCATGGACGAGCTGTACAAGGGTGGGCGCGCCCGGGCAGATGTGTATAAGAGACAGCTC
CCGACCCGGGTGGATTTCTCCCTGGCTGGGGCACTCAATGCTGGCTTCAAGGAGACCCGGGCCAGTGAGC
GGGCAGAGATGATGGAGCTCAATGACCGCTTTGCCAGCTACATCGAGAAGGTTCGCTTCCTGGAACAGCA
AAACAAGGCGCTGGCTGCTGAGCTGAACCAGCTGCGGGCCAAGGAGCCCACCAAGCTGGCAGACGTCTAC
CAGGCTGAGCTGCGAGAGCTGCGGCTGCGGCTCGATCAACTCACCGCCAACAGCGCCCGGCTGGAGGTTG
AGAGGGACAATCTGGCACAGGACCTGGCCACTGTGAGGCAGAAGCTCCAGGATGAAACCAACCTGAGGCT
GGAAGCCGAGAACAACCTGGCTGCCTATAGACAGGAAGCAGATGAAGCCACCCTGGCCCGTCTGGATCTG
GAGAGGAAGATTGAGTCGCTGGAGGAGGAGATCCGGTTCTTGAGGAAGATCCACGAGGAGGAGGTTCGGG
AACTCCAGGAGCAGCTGGCCCGACAGCAGGTCCATGTGGAGCTTGACGTGGCCAAGCCAGACCTCACCGC
AGCCCTGAAAGAGATCTGCACGCAGTATGAGGCAATGGCGTCCAGCAACATGCATGAAGCCGAAGAGTGG
TACCGCTCCAAGTTTGCAGACCTGACAGACGCTGCTGCCCGCAACGCGGAGCTGCTCCGCCAGGCCAAGC
ACGAAGCCAACGACTACCGGCGCCAGTTGCAGTCCTTGACCTGCGACCTGGAGTCTCTGCGCGGCACGAA
CGAGTCCCTGGAGAGGCAGATGCGCGAGCAGGAGGAGCGGCACGTGCGGGAGGCGGCCAGTTATCAGGAG
GCGCTGGCGCGGCTGGAGGAAGAGGGGCAGAGCCTCAAGGACGAGATGGCCCGCCACTTGCAGGAGTACC
AGGACCTGCTCAATGTCAAGCTGGCCCTGGACATCGAGATCGCCACCTACAGGAAGCTGCTAGAGGGCGA
GGAGAACCGGATCACCATTCCCGTGCAGACCTTCTCCAACCTGCAGATTCGAGAAACCAGCCTGGACACC
AAGTCTGTGTCAGAAGGCCACCTCAAGAGGAACATCGTGGTGAAGACCGTGGAGATGCGGGATGGAGAGG
TCATTAAGGAGTCCAAGCAGGAGCACAAGGATGTGATGTGAGGCAGGACCCAAATCGAATTCCACCACAC
TGGACTAGTGGATCCGAGCTCGGTACCAAGCTTAAGTTTAAACCGCTGATCAGCCTCGACTGTGCCTTCT
AGTTGCCAGCCATCTGTTGTTTGCCCCTCCCCCGTGCCTTCCTTGACCCTGGAAGGTGCCACTCCCACTG
TCCTTTCCTAATAAAATGAGGAAATTGCATCGCATTGTCTGAGTAGGTGTCATTCTATTCTGGGGGGTGG
GGTGGGGCAGGACAGCAAGGGGGAGGATTGGGAAGACAATAGCAGGCATGCTGGGGATGCGGTGGGCTCT
ATGGCTTCTGAGGCGGAAAGAACCAGCTGGGGCTCTAGGGGGTATCCCC
[124 nt withheld, positions 2290-2413]
C
[91 nt withheld, positions 2415-2505]
A
[49 nt withheld, positions 2507-2555]
CCTTTGACGTTGGAGTCCACGTTCTTT
[37 nt withheld, positions 2583-2619]
ACCCTATCTCGGTCTATTCTTTTGATTTATAAGGGATTTTGCCGATTTCGGCCTATTGGTTAAAAAATGA
GCTGATTTAACAAAAATTTAACGCGAATTAATTCTGTGGAATGTGTGTCAGTTAGGGTGTGGAAAGTCCC
CAGGCTCCCCAGCAGGCAGAAGTATGCAAAGCATGCATCTCAATTAGTCAGCAACCAGGTGTGGAAAGTC
CCCAGGCTCCCCAGCAGGCAGAAGTATGCAAAGCATGCATCTCAATTAGTCAGCAACCATAGTCCCGCCC
CTAACTCCGCCCATCCCGCCCCTAACTCCGCCCAGTTCCGCCCATTCTCCGCCCCATGGCTGACTAATTT
TTTTTATTTATGCAGAGGCCGAGGCCGCCTCTGCCTCTGAGCTATTCCAGAAGTAGTGAGGAGGCTTTTT
TGGAGGCCTAGGCTTTTGCAAAAAGCTCCCGGGAGCTTGTATATCCATTTTCGGATCTGATCAAGAGACA
GGATGAGGATCGTTTCGCATGATTGAACAAGATGGATTGCACGCAGGTTCTCCGGCCGCTTGGGTGGAGA
GGCTATTCGGCTATGACTGGGCACAACAGACAATCGGCTGCTCTGATGCCGCCGTGTTCCGGCTGTCAGC
GCAGGGGCGCCCGGTTCTTTTTGTCAAGACCGACCTGTCCGGTGCCCTGAATGAACTGCAGGACGAGGCA
GCGCGGCTATCGTGGCTGGCCACGACGGGCGTTCCTTGCGCAGCTGTGCTCGACGTTGTCACTGAAGCGG
GAAGGGACTGGCTGCTATTGGGCGAAGTGCCGGGGCAGGATCTCCTGTCATCTCACCTTGCTCCTGCCGA
GAAAGTATCCATCATGGCTGATGCAATGCGGCGGCTGCATACGCTTGATCCGGCTACCTGCCCATTCGAC
CACCAAGCGAAACATCGCATCGAGCGAGCACGTACTCGGATGGAAGCCGGTCTTGTCGATCAGGATGATC
TGGACGAAGAGCATCAGGGGCTCGCGCCAGCCGAACTGTTCGCCAGGCTCAAGGCGCGCATGCCCGACGG
CGAGGATCTCGTCGTGACCCATGGCGATGCCTGCTTGCCGAATATCATGGTGGAAAATGGCCGCTTTTCT
GGATTCATCGACTGTGGCCGGCTGGGTGTGGCGGACCGCTATCAGGACATAGCGTTGGCTACCCGTGATA
TTGCTGAAGAGCTTGGCGGCGAATGGGCTGACCGCTTCCTCGTGCTTTACGGTATCGCCGCTCCCGATTC
GCAGCGCATCGCCTTCTATCGCCTTCTTGACGAGTTCTTCTGAGCGGGACTCTGGGGTTCGAAATGACCG
ACCAAGCGACGCCCAACCTGCCATCACGAGATTTCGATTCCACCGCCGCCTTCTATGAAAGGTTGGGCTT
CGGAATCGTTTTCCGGGACGCCGGCTGGATGATCCTCCAGCGCGGGGATCTCATGCTGGAGTTCTTCGCC
CACCCCAACTTGTTTATTGCAGCTTATAATGGTTACAAATAAAGCAATAGCATCACAAATTTCACAAATA
AAGCATTTTTTTCACTGCATTCTAGTTGTGGTTTGTCCAAACTCATCAATGTATCTTATCATGTCTGTAT
ACCGTCGACCTCTAGCTAGAGCTTGGCGTAATCATGGTCATAGCTGTTTCCTGTGTGAAATTGTTATCCG
CTCACAATTCCACACAACATACGAGCCGGAAGCATAAAGTGTAAAGCCTGGGGTGCCTAATGAGTGAGCT
AACTCACATTAATTGCGTTGCGCTCACTGCCCGCTTTCCAGTCGGGAAACCTGTCGTGCCAGCTGCATTA
ATGAATCGGCCAACGCGCGGGGAGAGGCGGTTTGCGTATTGGGCGCTCTTCCGCTTCCTCGCTCACTGAC
TCGCTGCGCTCGGTCGTTCGGCTGCGGCGAGCGGTATCAGCTCACTCAAAGGCGGTAATACGGTTATCCA
CAGAATCAGGGGATAACGCAGGAAAGAACATGTGAGCAAAAGGCCAGCAAAAGGCCAGGAACCGTAAAAA
GGCCGCGTTGCTGGCGTTTTTCCATAGGCTCCGCCCCCCTGACGAGCATCACAAAAATCGACGCTCAAGT
CAGAGGTGGCGAAACCCGACAGGACTATAAAGATACCAGGCGTTTCCCCCTGGAAGCTCCCTCGTGCGCT
CTCCTGTTCCGACCCTGCCGCTTACCGGATACCTGTCCGCCTTTCTCCCTTCGGGAAGCGTGGCGCTTTC
TCATAGCTCACGCTGTAGGTATCTCAGTTCGGTGTAGGTCGTTCGCTCCAAGCTGGGCTGTGTGCACGAA
CCCCCCGTTCAGCCCGACCGCTGCGCCTTATCCGGTAACTATCGTCTTGAGTCCAACCCGGTAAGACACG
ACTTATCGCCACTGGCAGCAGCCACTGGTAACAGGATTAGCAGAGCGAGGTATGTAGGCGGTGCTACAGA
GTTCTTGAAGTGGTGGCCTAACTACGGCTACACTAGAAGAACAGTATTTGGTATCTGCGCTCTGCTGAAG
CCAGTTACCTTCGGAAAAAGAGTTGGTAGCTCTTGATCCGGCAAACAAACCACCGCTGGTAGCGGTGGTT
TTTTTGTTTGCAAGCAGCAGATTACGCGCAGAAAAAAAGGATCTCAAGAAGATCCTTTGATCTTTTCTAC
GGGGTCTGACGCTCAGTGGAACGAAAACTCACGTTAAGGGATTTTGGTCATGAGATTATCAAAAAGGATC
TTCACCTAGATCCTTTTAAATTAAAAATGAAGTTTTAAATCAATCTAAAGTATATATGAGTAAACTTGGT
CTGACAGTTACCAATGCTTAATCAGTGAGGCACCTATCTCAGCGATCTGTCTATTTCGTTCATCCATAGT
TGCCTGACTCCCCGTCGTGTAGATAACTACGATACGGGAGGGCTTACCATCTGGCCCCAGTGCTGCAATG
ATACCGCGAGACCCACGCTCACCGGCTCCAGATTTATCAGCAATAAACCAGCCAGCCGGAAGGGCCGAGC
GCAGAAGTGGTCCTGCAACTTTATCCGCCTCCATCCAGTCTATTAATTGTTGCCGGGAAGCTAGAGTAAG
TAGTTCGCCAGTTAATAGTTTGCGCAACGTTGTTGCCATTGCTACAGGCATCGTGGTGTCACGCTCGTCG
TTTGGTATGGCTTCATTCAGCTCCGGTTCCCAACGATCAAGGCGAGTTACATGATCCCCCATGTTGTGCA
AAAAAGCGGTTAGCTCCTTCGGTCCTCCGATCGTTGTCAGAAGTAAGTTGGCCGCAGTGTTATCACTCAT
GGTTATGGCAGCACTGCATAATTCTCTTACTGTCATGCCATCCGTAAGATGCTTTTCTGTGACTGGTGAG
TACTCAACCAAGTCATTCTGAGAATAGTGTATGCGGCGACCGAGTTGCTCTTGCCCGGCGTCAATACGGG
ATAATACCGCGCCACATAGCAGAACTTTAAAAGTGCTCATCATTGGAAAACGTTCTTCGGGGCGAAAACT
CTCAAGGATCTTACCGCTGTTGAGATCCAGTTCGATGTAACCCACTCGTGCACCCAACTGATCTTCAGCA
TCTTTTACTTTCACCAGCGTTTCTGGGTGAGCAAAAACAGGAAGGCAAAATGCCGCAAAAAAGGGAATAA
GGGCGACACGGAAATGTTGAATACTCATACTCTTCCTTTTTCAATATTATTGAAGCATTTATCAGGGTTA
TTGTCTCATGAGCGGATACATATTTGAATGTATTTAGAAAAATAAACAAATAGGGGTTCCGCGCACATTT
CCCCGAAAAGTGCCACCTGACGTCGACGGATCGGGAGATCTCCCGATCCCCTATGGTGCACTCTCAGTAC
AATCTGCTCTGATGCCGCATAGTTAAGCCAGTATCTGCTCCCTGCTTGTGTGTTGGAGGTCGCTGAGTAG
TGCGCGAGCAAAATTTAAGCTACAACAAGGCAAGGCTTGACCGACAATTGCATGAAGAATCTGCTTAGGG
TTAGGCGTTTTGCGCTGCTTCGCGATGTACGGGCCAGATATACGCGTTGACATTGATTATTGACTAGTTA
TTAATAGTAATCAATTACGGGGTCATTAGTTCATAGCCCATATATGGAGTTCCGCGTTACATAACTTACG
GTAAATGGCCCGCCTGGCTGACCGCCCAACGACCCCCGCCCATTGACGTCAATAATGACGTATGTTCCCA
TAGTAACGCCAATAGGGACTTTCCATTGACGTCAATGGGTGGAGTATTTACGGTAAACTGCCCACTTGGC
AGTACATCAAGTGTATCATATGCCAAGTACGCCCCCTATTGACGTCAATGACGGTAAATGGCCCGCCTGG
CATTATGCCCAGTACATGACCTTATGGGACTTTCCTACTTGGCAGTACATCTACGTATTAGTCATCGCTA
TTACCATGGTGATGCGGTTTTGGCAGTACATCAATGGGCGTGGATAGCGGTTTGACTCACGGGGATTTCC
AAGTCTCCACCCCATTGACGTCAATGGGAGTTTGTTTTGGCACCAAAATCAACGGGACTTTCCAAAATGT
CGTAACAACTCCGCCCCATTGACGCAAATGGGCGGTAGGCGTGTACGGTGGGAGGTCTATATAAGCAGAG
CTCTCTGGCTAACTAGAGAACCCACTGCTTACTGGCTTATCGAAATTAATACGACTCACTATAGGGAGAC
CCAAGCTGGCTAGCGTTTAAACGGGCCCTCTAGAAATAATTTTGTTTAACTTTAAGAAGGAGATATACAT
ATGGAGAGGAGACGCATCACCTCCGCTGCTCGCCGCTCCTACGTCTCCTCAGGGGAGATGATGGTGGGGG
GCCTGGCTCCTGGCCGCCGTCTGGGTCCTGGCACCCGCCTCTCCCTGGCTCGAATGCCCCCTCCACTCCC
GACCCTGTCTCTTATACC
